>Addgene plasmid #212087 | 5'-BirA-FLAG GFP minimal CMV pCDNA5 | addgene full sequence | sequence record 420918 | Addgene NGS Result
ACGGTGTCGTCCATCACAGTTTGCCAGTGATACACATGGGGATCAGCAATCGCGCATATGAAATCACGCC
ATGTAGTGTATTGACCGATTCCTTGCGGTCCGAATGGGCCGAACCCGCTCGTCTGGCTAAGATCGGCCGC
AGCGATCGCATCCATGGCCTCCGCGACCGGCTGCAGAACAGCGGGCAGTTCGGTTTCAGGCAGGTCTTGC
AACGTGACACCCTGTGCACGGCGGGAGATGCAATAGGTCAGGCTCTCGCTGAATTCCCCAATGTCAAGCA
CTTCCGGAATCGGGAGCGCGGCCGATGCAAAGTGCCGATAAACATAACGATCTTTGTAGAAACCATCGGC
GCAGCTATTTACCCGCAGGACATATCCACGCCCTCCTACATCGAAGCTGAAAGCACGAGATTCTTCGCCC
TCCGAGAGCTGCATCAGGTCGGAGACGCTGTCGAACTTTTCGATCAGAAACTTCTCGACAGACGTCGCGG
TGAGTTCAGGCTTTTTGGCCAAGGAAGTTCCTATACTTTCTAGAGAATAGGAACTTCGGAATAGGAACTT
CTAGGTACGTGAACCATCACCCT
[91 nt withheld, positions 584-674]
G
[124 nt withheld, positions 676-799]
GGGGATACCCCCTAGAGCCCCAGCTGGTTCTTTCCGCCTCAGAAGCCATAGAGCCCACCGCATCCCCAGC
ATGCCTGCTATTGTCTTCCCAATCCTCCCCCTTGCTGTCCTGCCCCACCCCACCCCCCAGAATAGAATGA
CACCTACTCAGACAATGCGATGCAATTTCCTCATTTTATTAGGAAAGGACAGTGGGAGTGGCACCTTCCA
GGGTCAAGGAAGGCACGGGGGAGGGGCAAACAACAGATGGCTGGCAACTAGAAGGCACAGTCGAGGCTGA
TCAGCGGGTTTAAACGGGCCCTCTAGACTCGAGTCACACCACTTTGTACAAGAAAGTTGGGTACTACTTG
TACAGCTCGTCCATGCCGAGAGTGATCCCGGCGGCGGTCACGAACTCCAGCAGGACCATGTGATCGCGCT
TCTCGTTGGGGTCTTTGCTCAGGGCGGACTGGGTGCTCAGGTAGTGGTTGTCGGGCAGCAGCACGGGGCC
GTCGCCGATGGGGGTGTTCTGCTGGTAGTGGTCGGCGAGCTGCACGCTGCCGTCCTCGATGTTGTGGCGG
ATCTTGAAGTTCACCTTGATGCCGTTCTTCTGCTTGTCGGCCATGATATAGACGTTGTGGCTGTTGTAGT
TGTACTCCAGCTTGTGCCCCAGGATGTTGCCGTCCTCCTTGAAGTCGATGCCCTTCAGCTCGATGCGGTT
CACCAGGGTGTCGCCCTCGAACTTCACCTCGGCGCGGGTCTTGTAGTTGCCGTCGTCCTTGAAGAAGATG
GTGCGCTCCTGGACGTAGCCTTCGGGCATGGCGGACTTGAAGAAGTCGTGCTGCTTCATGTGGTCGGGGT
AGCGGCTGAAGCACTGCACGCCGTAGGTCAGGGTGGTCACGAGGGTGGGCCAGGGCACGGGCAGCTTGCC
GGTGGTGCAGATGAACTTCAGGGTCAGCTTGCCGTAGGTGGCATCGCCCTCGCCCTCGCCGGACACGCTG
AACTTGTGGCCGTTTACGTCGCCGTCCAGCTCGACCAGGATGGGCACCACCCCGGTGAACAGCTCCTCGC
CCTTGCTCACCATGGTGCCAACTTTTTTGTACAAACTTGTGGGCGCGCCTAGTTTATCGTCATCGTCTTT
GTAGTCTGGCGCGCCGCCGCCGGGGCCAGATCCCCCCTTCTCGGCGCTCCGCAGGCTGATCTCGCCGCCC
ATCCAGGGCTTGATGATGCCGTCCTGCTCCAGCAGCAGGGCGCCCTGCTTGTCGATGCCCCGGCTGATGC
CGAAGATCTCCTTGTCGCCGATGATCAGCTTCACGGGCCGGTTGATGAAGTTGTCCAGCTTCTCCCACCG
GCTCAGGTAGGGGGCCAGGCCCTCCTGCTCGAACAGCTCCAGGGCGGCCCGCAGCTCCCGGATCAGCATG
GCGGCCAGGGTGTTCCGGTCCAGGTTGATGCCGGCCTCCTGCAGGGTGATCCAGCCCTGGTTCACCACGC
TCTCCTCCACCCGCCGCATGGCCATGTTGATGCCGGCGCCGATCACGATCTGGGCGGCGTCGCCGGTCTT
GCCGGTCAGCTCCACCAGGATGCCGGCCAGCTTCCGGTCCTGCAGGTACAGGTCGTTGGGCCACTTCACC
CGCACCTTGTCGGCGCCCAGCTTCCGCAGCACCTCGGCCATCACGATGCCGATCACCAGGCTCAGGCCGA
TGGCGGCGGCGGGGCCCTGCTCCAGCCGCCAGAACATGCTCAGGTACAGGTTGGCGCCGAAGGGGCTGAA
CCACTTCCGGCCCCGGCCGCCCCGGCCGGCCTGCTGGTACTCGGCGATGCAGGCGTCGCCGCTCTTCAGC
TCGCCGATCCGGTCCAGCAGGTACTGGTTGGTGCTGTCGATCACGGGCAGCACGGCCACGCTGCCGCCGT
CCAGCTGGCCCAGGATCTGCTTGGCGTTCAGCAGCTGGATGGGCTCGGGCAGGCTGTAGCCCTTGCCGGG
CACGGTGAACACGTCCACGCCCCAGTCCCGCAGGGTCTGGATGTGCTTGTTGATGGCGGCCCGGCTCATG
CCCAGGGTCTCGCCCAGCTGCTCGCCGCTGTGGAACTCGCCGTTGGCCAGCAGGGCGATCAGCTTCAGGG
GCACGGTGTTGTCCTTCATGGTGGCGCTAGCTGGATCCGAGCTCGGTACCAAGCTTAAGTTTAAACGCTA
GAGGATCCAGCCTCCGCGGAGGCTGGATCGGTCCCGGTGTCTTCTATGGAGGTCAAAACAGCGTGGATGG
CGTCTCCAGGCGATCTGACGGTTCACTAAACGAGCTCTGCTTATATAGGGGGTACCTTCTCTATCACTGA
TAGGGAGCTCGAGACGTGTCGACTTCTCTATCACTGATAGGGAGACGTTCTAGACGTACCTTCTCTATCA
CTGATAGGGAGCTCGAGACGTGTCGACTTCTCTATCACTGATAGGGAGACGTGCGGCCAGCTTGGATCCC
TCGAGACGCGTATATCTGGCCCGTACATCGCGAAGCAGCGCAAAACGCCTAACCCTAAGCAGATTCTTCA
TGCAATTGTCGGTCAAGCCTTGCCTTGTTGTAGCTTAAATTTTGCTCGCGCACTACTCAGCGACCTCCAA
CACACAAGCAGGGAGCAGATACTGGCTTAACTATGCGGCATCAGAGCAGATTGTACTGAGAGTGCACCAT
AGGGGATCGGGAGATCTCCCGATCCGTCGACGTCAGGTGGCACTTTTCGGGGAAATGTGCGCGGAACCCC
TATTTGTTTATTTTTCTAAATACATTCAAATATGTATCCGCTCATGAGACAATAACCCTGATAAATGCTT
CAATAATATTGAAAAAGGAAGAGTATGAGTATTCAACATTTCCGTGTCGCCCTTATTCCCTTTTTTGCGG
CATTTTGCCTTCCTGTTTTTGCTCACCCAGAAACGCTGGTGAAAGTAAAAGATGCTGAAGATCAGTTGGG
TGCACGAGTGGGTTACATCGAACTGGATCTCAACAGCGGTAAGATCCTTGAGAGTTTTCGCCCCGAAGAA
CGTTTTCCAATGATGAGCACTTTTAAAGTTCTGCTATGTGGCGCGGTATTATCCCGTATTGACGCCGGGC
AAGAGCAACTCGGTCGCCGCATACACTATTCTCAGAATGACTTGGTTGAGTACTCACCAGTCACAGAAAA
GCATCTTACGGATGGCATGACAGTAAGAGAATTATGCAGTGCTGCCATAACCATGAGTGATAACACTGCG
GCCAACTTACTTCTGACAACGATCGGAGGACCGAAGGAGCTAACCGCTTTTTTGCACAACATGGGGGATC
ATGTAACTCGCCTTGATCGTTGGGAACCGGAGCTGAATGAAGCCATACCAAACGACGAGCGTGACACCAC
GATGCCTGTAGCAATGGCAACAACGTTGCGCAAACTATTAACTGGCGAACTACTTACTCTAGCTTCCCGG
CAACAATTAATAGACTGGATGGAGGCGGATAAAGTTGCAGGACCACTTCTGCGCTCGGCCCTTCCGGCTG
GCTGGTTTATTGCTGATAAATCTGGAGCCGGTGAGCGTGGGTCTCGCGGTATCATTGCAGCACTGGGGCC
AGATGGTAAGCCCTCCCGTATCGTAGTTATCTACACGACGGGGAGTCAGGCAACTATGGATGAACGAAAT
AGACAGATCGCTGAGATAGGTGCCTCACTGATTAAGCATTGGTAACTGTCAGACCAAGTTTACTCATATA
TACTTTAGATTGATTTAAAACTTCATTTTTAATTTAAAAGGATCTAGGTGAAGATCCTTTTTGATAATCT
CATGACCAAAATCCCTTAACGTGAGTTTTCGTTCCACTGAGCGTCAGACCCCGTAGAAAAGATCAAAGGA
TCTTCTTGAGATCCTTTTTTTCTGCGCGTAATCTGCTGCTTGCAAACAAAAAAACCACCGCTACCAGCGG
TGGTTTGTTTGCCGGATCAAGAGCTACCAACTCTTTTTCCGAAGGTAACTGGCTTCAGCAGAGCGCAGAT
ACCAAATACTGTTCTTCTAGTGTAGCCGTAGTTAGGCCACCACTTCAAGAACTCTGTAGCACCGCCTACA
TACCTCGCTCTGCTAATCCTGTTACCAGTGGCTGCTGCCAGTGGCGATAAGTCGTGTCTTACCGGGTTGG
ACTCAAGACGATAGTTACCGGATAAGGCGCAGCGGTCGGGCTGAACGGGGGGTTCGTGCACACAGCCCAG
CTTGGAGCGAACGACCTACACCGAACTGAGATACCTACAGCGTGAGCTATGAGAAAGCGCCACGCTTCCC
GAAGGGAGAAAGGCGGACAGGTATCCGGTAAGCGGCAGGGTCGGAACAGGAGAGCGCACGAGGGAGCTTC
CAGGGGGAAACGCCTGGTATCTTTATAGTCCTGTCGGGTTTCGCCACCTCTGACTTGAGCGTCGATTTTT
GTGATGCTCGTCAGGGGGGCGGAGCCTATGGAAAAACGCCAGCAACGCGGCCTTTTTACGGTTCCTGGCC
TTTTGCTGGCCTTTTGCTCACATGTTCTTTCCTGCGTTATCCCCTGATTCTGTGGATAACCGTATTACCG
CCTTTGAGTGAGCTGATACCGCTCGCCGCAGCCGAACGACCGAGCGCAGCGAGTCAGTGAGCGAGGAAGC
GGAAGAGCGCCCAATACGCAAACCGCCTCTCCCCGCGCGTTGGCCGATTCATTAATGCAGCTGGCACGAC
AGGTTTCCCGACTGGAAAGCGGGCAGTGAGCGCAACGCAATTAATGTGAGTTAGCTCACTCATTAGGCAC
CCCAGGCTTTACACTTTATGCTTCCGGCTCGTATGTTGTGTGGAATTGTGAGCGGATAACAATTTCACAC
AGGAAACAGCTATGACCATGATTACGCCAAGCTCTAGCTAGAGGTCGACGGTATACAGACATGATAAGAT
ACATTGATGAGTTTGGACAAACCACAACTAGAATGCAGTGAAAAAAATGCTTTATTTGTGAAATTTGTGA
TGCTATTGCTTTATTTGTAACCATTATAAGCTGCAATAAACAAGTTGGGGTGGGCGAAGAACTCCAGCAT
GAGATCCCCGCGCTGGAGGATCATCCAGCCGGCGTCCCGGAAAACGATTCCGAAGCCCAACCTTTCATAG
AAGGCGGCGGTGGAATCGAAATCTCGTAGTACGTGCTATTCCTTTGCCCTCGGACGAGTGCTGGGGCGTC
GGTTTCCACTATCGGCGAGTACTTCTACACAGCCATCGGTCCAGACGGCCGCGCTTCTGCGGGCGATTTG
TGTACGCCCGACAGTCCCGGCTCCGGATCGGACGATTGCGTCGCATCGACCCTGCGCCCAAGCTGCATCA
TCGAAATTGCCGTCAACCAAGCTCTGATAGAGTTGGTCAAGACCAATGCGGAGCATATACGCCCGGAGCC
GCGGCGATCCTGCAAGCTCCGGATGCCTCCGCTCGAAGTAGCGCGTCTGCTGCTCCATACAAGCCAACCA
CGGCCTCCAGAAGAAGATGTTGGCGACCTCGTATTGGGAATCCCCGAACATCGCCTCGCTCCAGTCAATG
ACCGCTGTTATGCGGCCATTGTCCGTCAGGACATTGTTGGAGCCGAAATCCGCGTGCACGAGGTGCCGGA
CTTCGGGGCAGTCCTCGGCCCAAAGCATCAGCTCATCGAGAGCCTGCGCGACGGACGCACTG
Features (pLannotate 1.2.2; 25 found; start..end, strand, type, name):
    514..561     -  protein_bind   FRT: FLP-mediated recombination occurs in the 8-bp core sequence TCTAGAAA (Turan and Bode, 2011). FLP recombinase from the Saccharomyces cerevisiae 2μ plasmid
    566..799     -  rep_origin     f1 ori (fragment) (sequence partly withheld): f1 bacteriophage origin of replication; arrow indicates direction of (+) strand synthesis
    820..841     -  promoter       SV40 promoter (fragment): SV40 enhancer and early promoter
    845..1069    -  polyA_signal   bGH poly(A) signal: bovine growth hormone polyadenylation signal
   1117..1141    +  protein_bind   attB2: mutant version of attB; recombination site for the Gateway® BP reaction BP Clonase™
   1146..1862    -  CDS            EGFP: EGFP is a basic (constitutively fluorescent) green fluorescent protein published in 1996, derived from Aequorea victoria. It is reported to be a rapidly-maturing weak dimer with moderate acid sensitivity.
   1871..1888    -  protein_bind   attB1 (fragment): mutant version of attB; core recombination site for the Gateway® BP reaction BP Clonase™
   1902..1925    -  CDS            3xFLAG (fragment): three tandem FLAG® epitope tags
   1956..2918    -  CDS            birA: BIRA_ECOLI - Also known as bioR, dhbB. Experimental evidence at protein level: Swiss-Prot protein existence level 1. Acts both as a biotin--[acetyl-CoA-carboxylase] ligase and a biotin-operon repressor. In the presence of ATP, BirA activates biotin to form the BirA-biotinyl-5'-adenylate (BirA-bio-5'-AMP or holoBirA) complex. HoloBirA can either transfer the biotinyl moiety to the biotin carboxyl carrier protein (BCCP) subunit of acetyl-CoA carboxylase, or bind to the biotin operator site and inhibit transcription of the operon. From Escherichia coli (strain K12).
   3043..3088    -  promoter       TRE3GV promoter (fragment): 3rd-generation Tet-responsive promoter that can be activated by binding of Tet-On® 3G, optimized for retroviral and lentiviral vectors
   3096..3116    -  promoter       tight TRE promoter (fragment): Tet-responsive promoter PTight, consisting of seven tet operator sequences followed by the minimal CMV promoter
   3133..3153    -  promoter       tight TRE promoter (fragment): Tet-responsive promoter PTight, consisting of seven tet operator sequences followed by the minimal CMV promoter
   3170..3190    -  promoter       tight TRE promoter (fragment): Tet-responsive promoter PTight, consisting of seven tet operator sequences followed by the minimal CMV promoter
   3207..3227    -  promoter       tight TRE promoter (fragment): Tet-responsive promoter PTight, consisting of seven tet operator sequences followed by the minimal CMV promoter
   3408..3460    +  misc_feature   bom (fragment): basis of mobility region from pBR322
   3519..3623    +  promoter       AmpR promoter: bla
   3624..4484    +  CDS            AmpR: β-lactamase; bla; confers resistance to ampicillin, carbenicillin, and related antibiotics
   4655..5243    +  rep_origin     ori: high-copy-number ColE1/pMB1/pBR322/pUC origin of replication
   5426..5518    +  CDS            lacI (fragment): lac repressor; lacI; The lac repressor binds to the lac operator to inhibit transcription in E. coli. This inhibition can be relieved by adding lactose or isopropyl-β-D-thiogalactopyranoside (IPTG).
   5531..5552    +  protein_bind   CAP binding site: CAP binding activates transcription in the presence of cAMP. E. coli catabolite activator protein
   5567..5597    +  promoter       lac promoter: promoter for the E. coli lac operon
   5605..5621    +  protein_bind   lac operator: The lac repressor binds to the lac operator to inhibit transcription in E. coli. This inhibition can be relieved by adding lactose or isopropyl-β-D-thiogalactopyranoside (IPTG). lac repressor encoded by lacI
   5694..5815    -  polyA_signal   SV40 poly(A) signal: SV40 polyadenylation signal
   5810..5935    -  CDS            ble (fragment): BLE_KLEPN - Experimental evidence at protein level: Swiss-Prot protein existence level 1. Binding protein with a strong affinity to the bleomycin family of antibiotics. Binds to CL990; an antimitotic-antibiotic compound. From Klebsiella pneumoniae.
   5945..506     -  CDS            HygR (across the origin): aminoglycoside phosphotransferase from E. coli; aph(4)-Ia; confers resistance to hygromycin
