[The description below was written by a language model from this plasmid's Addgene catalogue record and pLannotate feature annotations shown in this document.]
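Description:
5'-BirA-FLAG GFP minimal CMV pCDNA5 is a mammalian expression plasmid built on a pcDNA5-type Flp-recombination backbone. It is the product of a Gateway LR reaction that placed GFP into a BioID destination vector. In bacteria it is maintained as a high-copy plasmid through a ColE1/pUC-type origin and selected with ampicillin via the β-lactamase gene. Fragments of an f1 origin, a bom site and lac regulatory sequences are also annotated as backbone remnants.

The expression cassette is driven by a tetracycline-responsive promoter, annotated as repeated tet operator elements followed by a minimal CMV promoter. Transcription therefore depends on a Tet transactivator such as the rtTA3 expressed in the intended host cells. Downstream lies the E. coli biotin ligase birA coding sequence; the backbone name marks it as BirA*, the designation used for the promiscuous BioID variant. It is followed by a FLAG epitope, an attB1 site, EGFP, an attB2 site and the bovine growth hormone polyadenylation signal. This arrangement gives an N-terminal BirA-FLAG fusion to EGFP.

An FRT site sits directly upstream of a hygromycin resistance coding sequence that has an SV40 polyadenylation signal but no annotated promoter of its own. In Flp-In-style systems, Flp-mediated recombination at a genomic FRT site places this marker behind a resident promoter, so that hygromycin selects correct single-copy integrants.

According to the record, the construct is used to integrate GFP into N2a FRT rtTA3 cells. The record does not state its experimental role, but a BirA-FLAG-GFP fusion would be suited to serve as a non-specific bait control for proximity-dependent biotinylation and interactome experiments.
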