Addgene plasmid #212087: 5'-BirA-FLAG GFP minimal CMV pCDNA5
Purpose: LR vector for integration of GFP into N2a FRT rtTA3 expression cells (BioID vector)
Depositing lab: Benjamin Blencowe. Publication: Systematic analysis of alternative exon-dependent interactome remodeling reveals multitasking functions of gene regulatory factors. Roth JF, Braunschweig U, Wu M, Li JD, Lin ZY, Larsen B, Weatheritt RJ, Gingras AC, Blencowe BJ. Mol Cell. 2023 Dec 7;83(23):4222-4238.e10. doi: 10.1016/j.molcel.2023.10.034. PubMed 38065061.
Backbone
  Vector backbone: 5'-BirA*-FLAG minimal CMV pCDNA5
  Vector type: Mammalian Expression
Growth in bacteria
  Bacterial resistance: Ampicillin, 100 μg/mL
  Growth temperature: 37°C
  Growth strain: DH5alpha
  Copy number: High Copy
Gene/Insert
  Gene/Insert name: GFP
  Species: other
  Cloning method: Gateway Cloning
Terms and licenses: Academic/Nonprofit Terms; Industry Terms: Not Available to Industry
How to cite: 5'-BirA-FLAG GFP minimal CMV pCDNA5 was a gift from Benjamin Blencowe (Addgene plasmid # 212087 ; http://n2t.net/addgene:212087 ; RRID:Addgene_212087)
